Addgene plasmid #218403: TR2
Purpose: Expresses TR2 peptide in AAV9 capsid
Depositing lab: Casey Maguire. Depositing organization: Massachusetts General Hospital. Publication: In vivo selection in non-human primates identifies AAV capsids for on-target CSF delivery to spinal cord. Hanlon KS, Cheng M, Ferrer M, Ryu JR, Lee B, De La Cruz D, Patel N, Espinoza P, Santoscoy MC, Gong Y, Ng C, Nguyen DM, Nammour J, Clark SQ, Heine VM, Sun W, Kozarsky K, Maguire CA. Molecular Therapy. 2024 Jun 5. doi.org/10.1016/j.ymthe.2024.05.040 PubMed 37745398.
Backbone
  Vector backbone: pAR9
  Backbone manufacturer: MGH
  Total vector size (bp): 7483
  Vector type: AAV
Growth in bacteria
  Bacterial resistance: Ampicillin, 100 μg/mL
  Growth temperature: 37°C
  Growth strain: NEB Stable
  Copy number: High Copy
Gene/Insert
  Gene/Insert name: TR2 7mer (RTTASLM)
  Insert size (bp): 21
Terms and licenses: Academic/Nonprofit Terms; Industry Terms: Not Available to Industry
Depositor comments: Please visit https://doi.org/10.1101/2023.09.13.557506 for bioRxiv preprint.
How to cite: TR2 was a gift from Casey Maguire (Addgene plasmid # 218403 ; http://n2t.net/addgene:218403 ; RRID:Addgene_218403)
