[The description below was written by a language model from this plasmid's Addgene catalogue record and pLannotate feature annotations shown in this document.]
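Description:
TR2 is a 7,483 bp AAV rep/cap packaging plasmid built on the pAR9 backbone. It encodes an AAV9 capsid carrying a 7-amino-acid peptide insertion called TR2, which corresponds to a 21 bp insert. It is propagated in E. coli as a high-copy plasmid through a ColE1/pUC-type origin and selected with ampicillin via the β-lactamase gene and its native promoter. The rest of the backbone looks like a phagemid-style cloning vector. It has an f1 origin, a lacZα fragment, flanking T7 and T3 promoters, lac promoter/operator and CAP-binding elements, and small remnants of rop, bom and lacI that have no evident functional role here.

The viral portion is an AAV2-derived Rep reading frame followed by a capsid (VP1) open reading frame of about 2.2 kb. The annotation tool labels only the Rep52 portion of Rep. It also matched the capsid CDS to the AAV2 reference protein, but the catalogue entry identifies the capsid as AAV9, so that label reflects homology rather than serotype. The feature table does not mark the position of the peptide insertion within the capsid or the promoters driving rep and cap. No ITRs are annotated, which is consistent with a trans-acting helper plasmid that is not itself packaged.

The associated publication title describes in vivo selection in non-human primates to identify AAV capsids for delivery to the spinal cord via the cerebrospinal fluid. TR2 would typically be co-transfected with an ITR-flanked transgene plasmid and adenoviral helper functions to produce recombinant vectors with the TR2-modified capsid.
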