Features (pLannotate 1.2.2; 16 found; start..end, strand, type, name):
    441..1301    -  CDS            AmpR: β-lactamase; bla; confers resistance to ampicillin, carbenicillin, and related antibiotics
   1302..1406    -  promoter       AmpR promoter: bla
   1501..1536    +  CDS            rop (fragment): Rop protein, which maintains plasmids at low copy number; rop
   1638..1737    +  misc_feature   bom (fragment): basis of mobility region from pBR322
   1765..2193    -  rep_origin     f1 ori (sequence partly withheld): f1 bacteriophage origin of replication; arrow indicates direction of (+) strand synthesis
   2197..2354    -  CDS            lacZα (fragment): LacZα fragment of β-galactosidase; lacZ fragment
   2357..2375    +  promoter       T7 promoter: promoter for bacteriophage T7 RNA polymerase
   2378..2396    +  misc_feature   MCS (fragment): pUC18/19 multiple cloning site
   3205..4395    +  CDS            Rep52: REP52_AAV2S - Experimental evidence at protein level: Swiss-Prot protein existence level 1. Plays a critical role during packaging of viral DNA into empty capsids, where they are thought to be part of the packaging motor complex. The single stranded genomic DNA is packaged in a 3' to 5' direction and requires the association between viral DNA and Rep40. Regulates host PKA activity by interacting with host PRKX as a mechanism to interfere with helper virus propagation and to promote its own replication. From Adeno-associated virus 2 (isolate Srivastava/1982) (AAV-2).
   4415..6643    +  CDS            VP1: CAPSD_AAV2S - Experimental evidence at protein level: Swiss-Prot protein existence level 1. Capsid protein self-assembles to form an icosahedral capsid with a T=1 symmetry, about 22 nm in diameter, and consisting of 60 copies of three size variants of the capsid protein VP1, VP2 and VP3 which differ in their N-terminus. The capsid encapsulates the genomic ssDNA. Binds to host cell heparan sulfate and uses host ITGA5-ITGB1 as coreceptor on the cell surface to provide virion attachment to target cell. This attachment induces virion internalization predominantly through clathrin-dependent endocyt
   6724..6742    -  promoter       T3 promoter: promoter for bacteriophage T3 RNA polymerase
   6787..6803    -  protein_bind   lac operator: The lac repressor binds to the lac operator to inhibit transcription in E. coli. This inhibition can be relieved by adding lactose or isopropyl-β-D-thiogalactopyranoside (IPTG). lac repressor encoded by lacI
   6811..6841    -  promoter       lac promoter: promoter for the E. coli lac operon
   6856..6877    -  protein_bind   CAP binding site: CAP binding activates transcription in the presence of cAMP. E. coli catabolite activator protein
   6890..6982    -  CDS            lacI (fragment): lac repressor; lacI; The lac repressor binds to the lac operator to inhibit transcription in E. coli. This inhibition can be relieved by adding lactose or isopropyl-β-D-thiogalactopyranoside (IPTG).
   7165..270     -  rep_origin     ori (across the origin): high-copy-number ColE1/pMB1/pBR322/pUC origin of replication
>Addgene plasmid #218403 | TR2 | addgene full sequence | sequence record 431922 | Addgene NGS Result
CCGGTAAGACACGACTTATCGCCACTGGCAGCAGCCACTGGTAACAGGATTAGCAGAGCGAGGTATGTAG
GCGGTGCTACAGAGTTCTTGAAGTGGTGGCCTAACTACGGCTACACTAGAAGAACAGTATTTGGTATCTG
CGCTCTGCTGAAGCCAGTTACCTTCGGAAAAAGAGTTGGTAGCTCTTGATCCGGCAAACAAACCACCGCT
GGTAGCGGTGGTTTTTTTGTTTGCAAGCAGCAGATTACGCGCAGAAAAAAAGGATCTCAAGAAGATCCTT
TGATCTTTTCTACGGGGTCTGACGCTCAGTGGAACGAAAACTCACGTTAAGGGATTTTGGTCATGAGATT
ATCAAAAAGGATCTTCACCTAGATCCTTTTAAATTAAAAATGAAGTTTTAAATCAATCTAAAGTATATAT
GAGTAAACTTGGTCTGACAGTTACCAATGCTTAATCAGTGAGGCACCTATCTCAGCGATCTGTCTATTTC
GTTCATCCATAGTTGCCTGACTCCCCGTCGTGTAGATAACTACGATACGGGAGGGCTTACCATCTGGCCC
CAGTGCTGCAATGATACCGCGAGACCCACGCTCACCGGCTCCAGATTTATCAGCAATAAACCAGCCAGCC
GGAAGGGCCGAGCGCAGAAGTGGTCCTGCAACTTTATCCGCCTCCATCCAGTCTATTAATTGTTGCCGGG
AAGCTAGAGTAAGTAGTTCGCCAGTTAATAGTTTGCGCAACGTTGTTGCCATTGCTACAGGCATCGTGGT
GTCACGCTCGTCGTTTGGTATGGCTTCATTCAGCTCCGGTTCCCAACGATCAAGGCGAGTTACATGATCC
CCCATGTTGTGCAAAAAAGCGGTTAGCTCCTTCGGTCCTCCGATCGTTGTCAGAAGTAAGTTGGCCGCAG
TGTTATCACTCATGGTTATGGCAGCACTGCATAATTCTCTTACTGTCATGCCATCCGTAAGATGCTTTTC
TGTGACTGGTGAGTACTCAACCAAGTCATTCTGAGAATAGTGTATGCGGCGACCGAGTTGCTCTTGCCCG
GCGTCAATACGGGATAATACCGCGCCACATAGCAGAACTTTAAAAGTGCTCATCATTGGAAAACGTTCTT
CGGGGCGAAAACTCTCAAGGATCTTACCGCTGTTGAGATCCAGTTCGATGTAACCCACTCGTGCACCCAA
CTGATCTTCAGCATCTTTTACTTTCACCAGCGTTTCTGGGTGAGCAAAAACAGGAAGGCAAAATGCCGCA
AAAAAGGGAATAAGGGCGACACGGAAATGTTGAATACTCATACTCTTCCTTTTTCAATATTATTGAAGCA
TTTATCAGGGTTATTGTCTCATGAGCGGATACATATTTGAATGTATTTAGAAAAATAAACAAATAGGGGT
TCCGCGCACATTTCCCCGAAAAGTGCCACCTGACGTCTAAGAAACCATTATTATCATGACATTAACCTAT
AAAAATAGGCGTATCACGAGGCCCTTTCGTCTCGCGCGTTTCGGTGATGACGGTGAAAACCTCTGACACA
TGCAGCTCCCGGAGACGGTCACAGCTTGTCTGTAAGCGGATGCCGGGAGCAGACAAGCCCGTCAGGGCGC
GTCAGCGGGTGTTGGCGGGTGTCGGGGCTGGCTTAACTATGCGGCATCAGAGCAGATTGTACTGAGAGTG
CACCATATGCGGTGTGAAATACCGCACAGATGCGTAAGGAGAAAATACCGCATCAGGAAATTGTAAGCGT
TAATATTTTGTTAAAATTCGCGTTAAATTTTTGTTAAATCAGCTCATTTTTTAACCAATAGGCCGAAATC
GGCAAAATCCCTTATAAATCAAAAGAATAGACCGAGATAGGGT
[37 nt withheld, positions 1864-1900]
AAAGAACGTGGACTCCAACGTCAAAGG
[49 nt withheld, positions 1928-1976]
T
[91 nt withheld, positions 1978-2068]
G
[124 nt withheld, positions 2070-2193]
CCATTCGCCATTCAGGCTGCGCAACTGTTGGGAAGGGCGATCGGTGCGGGCCTCTTCGCTATTACGCCAG
CTGGCGAAAGGGGGATGTGCTGCAAGGCGATTAAGTTGGGTAACGCCAGGGTTTTCCCAGTCACGACGTT
GTAAAACGACGGCCAGTGAATTGTAATACGACTCACTATAGGGCGAATTCGAGCTCGGTACCCCTAGAGG
TCCTGTATTAGAGGTCACGTGAGTGTTTTGCGACATTTTGCGACACCATGTGGTCACGCTGGGTATTTAA
GCCCGAGTGAGCACGCAGGGTCTCCATTTTGAAGCGGGAGGTTTGAACGCGCAGCCACCACGCCGGGGTT
TTACGAGATTGTGATTAAGGTCCCCAGCGACCTTGACGAGCATCTGCCCGGCATTTCTGACAGCTTTGTG
AACTGGGTGGCCGAGAAGGAATGGGAGTTGCCGCCAGATTCTGACATGGATCTGAATCTGATTGAGCAGG
CACCCCTGACCGTGGCCGAGAAGCTGCAGCGCGACTTTCTGACGGAATGGCGCCGTGTGAGTAAGGCCCC
GGAGGCCCTTTTCTTTGTGCAATTTGAGAAGGGAGAGAGCTACTTCCACATGCACGTGCTCGTGGAAACC
ACCGGGGTGAAATCCATGGTTTTGGGACGTTTCCTGAGTCAGATTCGCGAAAAACTGATTCAGAGAATTT
ACCGCGGGATCGAGCCGACTTTGCCAAACTGGTTCGCGGTCACAAAGACCAGAAATGGCGCCGGAGGCGG
GAACAAGGTGGTGGATGAGTGCTACATCCCCAATTACTTGCTCCCCAAAACCCAGCCTGAGCTCCAGTGG
GCGTGGACTAATATGGAACAGTATTTAAGCGCCTGTTTGAATCTCACGGAGCGTAAACGGTTGGTGGCGC
AGCATCTGACGCACGTGTCGCAGACGCAGGAGCAGAACAAAGAGAATCAGAATCCCAATTCTGATGCGCC
GGTGATCAGATCAAAAACTTCAGCCAGGTACATGGAGCTGGTCGGGTGGCTCGTGGACAAGGGGATTACC
TCGGAGAAGCAGTGGATCCAGGAGGACCAGGCCTCATACATCTCCTTCAATGCGGCCTCCAACTCGCGGT
CCCAAATCAAGGCTGCCTTGGACAATGCGGGAAAGATTATGAGCCTGACTAAAACCGCCCCCGACTACCT
GGTGGGCCAGCAGCCCGTGGAGGACATTTCCAGCAATCGGATTTATAAAATTTTGGAACTAAACGGGTAC
GATCCCCAATATGCGGCTTCCGTCTTTCTGGGATGGGCCACGAAAAAGTTCGGCAAGAGGAACACCATCT
GGCTGTTTGGGCCTGCAACTACCGGGAAGACCAACATCGCGGAGGCCATAGCCCACACTGTGCCCTTCTA
CGGGTGCGTAAACTGGACCAATGAGAACTTTCCCTTCAACGACTGTGTCGACAAGATGGTGATCTGGTGG
GAGGAGGGGAAGATGACCGCCAAGGTCGTGGAGTCGGCCAAAGCCATTCTCGGAGGAAGCAAGGTGCGCG
TGGACCAGAAATGCAAGTCCTCGGCCCAGATAGACCCGACTCCCGTGATCGTCACCTCCAACACCAACAT
GTGCGCCGTGATTGACGGGAACTCAACGACCTTCGAACACCAGCAGCCGTTGCAAGACCGGATGTTCAAA
TTTGAACTCACCCGCCGTCTGGATCATGACTTTGGGAAGGTCACCAAGCAGGAAGTCAAAGACTTTTTCC
GGTGGGCAAAGGATCACGTGGTTGAGGTGGAGCATGAATTCTACGTCAAAAAGGGTGGAGCCAAGAAAAG
ACCCGCCCCCAGTGACGCAGATATAAGTGAGCCCAAACGGGTGCGCGAGTCAGTTGCGCAGCCATCGACG
TCAGACGCGGAAGCTTCGATCAACTACGCAGACAGGTACCAAAACAAATGTTCTCGTCACGTGGGCATGA
ATCTGATGCTGTTTCCCTGCAGACAATGCGAGAGAATGAATCAGAATTCAAATATCTGCTTCACTCACGG
ACAGAAAGACTGTTTAGAGTGCTTTCCCGTGTCAGAATCTCAACCCGTTTCTGTCGTCAAAAAGGCGTAT
CAGAAACTGTGCTACATTCATCATATCATGGGAAAGGTGCCAGACGCTTGCACTGCCTGCGATCTGGTCA
ATGTGGATTTGGATGACTGCATCTTTGAACAATAAATGATTTAAATCAGGTATGGCTGCCGATGGTTATC
TTCCAGATTGGCTCGAGGACAACCTTAGTGAAGGAATTCGCGAGTGGTGGGCTTTGAAACCTGGAGCCCC
TCAACCCAAGGCAAATCAACAACATCAAGACAACGCTCGAGGTCTTGTGCTTCCGGGTTACAAATACCTT
GGACCCGGCAACGGACTCGACAAGGGGGAGCCGGTCAACGCAGCAGACGCGGCGGCCCTCGAGCACGACA
AGGCCTACGACCAGCAGCTCAAGGCCGGAGACAACCCGTACCTCAAGTACAACCACGCCGACGCCGAGTT
CCAGGAGCGGCTCAAAGAAGATACGTCTTTTGGGGGCAACCTCGGGCGAGCAGTCTTCCAGGCCAAAAAG
AGGCTTCTTGAACCTCTTGGTCTGGTTGAGGAAGCGGCTAAGACGGCTCCTGGAAAGAAGAGGCCTGTAG
AGCAGTCTCCTCAGGAACCGGACTCCTCCGCGGGTATTGGCAAATCGGGTGCACAGCCCGCTAAAAAGAG
ACTCAATTTCGGTCAGACTGGCGACACAGAGTCAGTCCCAGACCCTCAACCAATCGGAGAACCTCCCGCA
GCCCCCTCAGGTGTGGGATCTCTTACAATGGCTTCAGGTGGTGGCGCACCAGTGGCAGACAATAACGAAG
GTGCCGATGGAGTGGGTAGTTCCTCGGGAAATTGGCATTGCGATTCCCAATGGCTGGGGGACAGAGTCAT
CACCACCAGCACCCGAACCTGGGCCCTGCCCACCTACAACAATCACCTCTACAAGCAAATCTCCAACAGC
ACATCTGGAGGATCTTCAAATGACAACGCCTACTTCGGCTACAGCACCCCCTGGGGGTATTTTGACTTCA
ACAGATTCCACTGCCACTTCTCACCACGTGACTGGCAGCGACTCATCAACAACAACTGGGGATTCCGGCC
TAAGCGACTCAACTTCAAGCTCTTCAACATTCAGGTCAAAGAGGTTACGGACAACAATGGAGTCAAGACC
ATCGCCAATAACCTTACCAGCACGGTCCAGGTCTTCACGGACTCAGACTATCAGCTCCCGTACGTGCTCG
GGTCGGCTCACGAGGGCTGCCTCCCGCCGTTCCCAGCGGACGTTTTCATGATTCCTCAGTACGGGTATCT
GACGCTTAATGATGGAAGCCAGGCCGTGGGTCGTTCGTCCTTTTACTGCCTGGAATATTTCCCGTCGCAA
ATGCTAAGAACGGGTAACAACTTCCAGTTCAGCTACGAGTTTGAGAACGTACCTTTCCATAGCAGCTACG
CTCACAGCCAAAGCCTGGACCGACTAATGAATCCACTCATCGACCAATACTTGTACTATCTCTCAAAGAC
TATTAACGGTTCTGGACAGAATCAACAAACGCTAAAATTCAGTGTGGCCGGACCCAGCAACATGGCTGTC
CAGGGAAGAAACTACATACCTGGACCCAGCTACCGACAACAACGTGTCTCAACCACTGTGACTCAAAACA
ACAACAGCGAATTTGCTTGGCCTGGAGCTTCTTCTTGGGCTCTCAATGGACGTAATAGCTTGATGAATCC
TGGACCTGCTATGGCCAGCCACAAAGAAGGAGAGGACCGTTTCTTTCCTTTGTCTGGATCTTTAATTTTT
GGCAAACAAGGAACTGGAAGAGACAACGTGGATGCGGACAAAGTCATGATAACCAACGAAGAAGAAATTA
AAACTACTAACCCGGTAGCAACGGAGTCCTATGGACAAGTGGCCACAAACCACCAGAGTGCCCAACGGAC
TACGGCTTCGCTTATGGCACAGGCGCAGACCGGCTGGGTTCAAAACCAAGGAATACTTCCGGGTATGGTT
TGGCAGGACAGAGATGTGTACCTGCAAGGACCCATTTGGGCCAAAATTCCTCACACGGACGGCAACTTTC
ACCCTTCTCCGCTGATGGGAGGGTTTGGAATGAAGCACCCGCCTCCTCAGATCCTCATCAAAAACACACC
TGTACCTGCGGATCCTCCAACGGCCTTCAACAAGGACAAGCTGAACTCTTTCATCACCCAGTATTCTACT
GGCCAAGTCAGCGTGGAGATCGAGTGGGAGCTGCAGAAGGAAAACAGCAAGCGCTGGAACCCGGAGATCC
AGTACACTTCCAACTATTACAAGTCTAATAATGTTGAATTTGCTGTTAATACTGAAGGTGTATATAGTGA
ACCCCGCCCCATTGGCACCAGATACCTGACTCGTAATCTGTAATTACGTGTTAATCAATAAACCGGTTGA
TTCGTTTCAGTTGAACTTTGGTGTCGCGGCCGCTCGATAAGCTTTTGTTCCCTTTAGTGAGGGTTAATTT
CGAGCTTGGCGTAATCATGGTCATAGCTGTTTCCTGTGTGAAATTGTTATCCGCTCACAATTCCACACAA
CATACGAGCCGGAAGCATAAAGTGTAAAGCCTGGGGTGCCTAATGAGTGAGCTAACTCACATTAATTGCG
TTGCGCTCACTGCCCGCTTTCCAGTCGGGAAACCTGTCGTGCCAGCTGCATTAATGAATCGGCCAACGCG
CGGGGAGAGGCGGTTTGCGTATTGGGCGCTCTTCCGCTTCCTCGCTCACTGACTCGCTGCGCTCGGTCGT
TCGGCTGCGGCGAGCGGTATCAGCTCACTCAAAGGCGGTAATACGGTTATCCACAGAATCAGGGGATAAC
GCAGGAAAGAACATGTGAGCAAAAGGCCAGCAAAAGGCCAGGAACCGTAAAAAGGCCGCGTTGCTGGCGT
TTTTCCATAGGCTCCGCCCCCCTGACGAGCATCACAAAAATCGACGCTCAAGTCAGAGGTGGCGAAACCC
GACAGGACTATAAAGATACCAGGCGTTTCCCCCTGGAAGCTCCCTCGTGCGCTCTCCTGTTCCGACCCTG
CCGCTTACCGGATACCTGTCCGCCTTTCTCCCTTCGGGAAGCGTGGCGCTTTCTCATAGCTCACGCTGTA
GGTATCTCAGTTCGGTGTAGGTCGTTCGCTCCAAGCTGGGCTGTGTGCACGAACCCCCCGTTCAGCCCGA
CCGCTGCGCCTTATCCGGTAACTATCGTCTTGAGTCCAAC
